>Addgene plasmid #55469 | mTFP1-CEBPA237-C-4 | depositor partial sequence | sequence record 85875 | insert sequence
ATCCGCTAGCGCTACCGGTCGCCACCATGGTGAGCAAGGGCGAGGAGACCACAATGGGCGTAATCAAGCC
CGACATGAAGATCAAGCTGAAGATGGAGGGCAACGTGAATGGCCACGCCTTCGTGATCGAGGGCGAGGGC
GAGGGCAAGCCCTACGACGGCACCAACACCATCAACCTGGAGGTGAAGGAGGGAGCCCCCCTGCCCTTCT
CCTACGACATTCTGACCACCGCGTTCGCCTACGGCAACAGGGCCTTCACCAAGTACCCCGACGACATCCC
CAACTACTTCAAGCAGTCCTTCCCCGAGGGCTACTCTTGGGAGCGCACCATGACCTTCGAGGACAAGGGC
ATCGTGAAGGTGAAGTCCGACATCTCCATGGAGGAGGACTCCTTCATCTACGAGATACACCTCAAGGGCG
AGAACTTCCCCCCCAACGGCCCCGTGATGCAGAAGAAGACCACCGGCTGGGACGCCTCCACCGAGAGGAT
GTACGTGCGCGACGGCGTGCTGAAGGGCGACGTCAAGCACAAGCTGCTGCTGGAGGGCGGCGGCCACCAC
CGCGTTGACTTCAAGACCATCTACAGGGCCAAGAAGGCGGTGAAGCTGCCCGACTATCACTTTGTGGACC
ACCGCATCGAGATCCTGAACCACGACAAGGACTACAACAAGGTGACCGTTTACGAGAGCGCCGTGGCCCG
CAACTCCACCGACGGCATGGACGAGCTGTACAAGTCCGGACCTGCAATGGGTGCTGCGGGCCTGCCGGGC
CCCGGGGGCTCGCTCAAGGGCTTGGCTGGTCCGCACCCCGACCTCCGCACCGGCGGCGGCGGCGGCGGCG
GGGCCGGCGCGGGCAAGGCCAAGAAGTCGGTGGATAAGAACAGCAACGAGTACCGGGTACGGCGGGAACG
CAACAACATCGCGGTGCGCAAGAGCCGAGATAAAGCCAAACAGCGCAACGTGGAGACGCAGCAGAAGGTG
TTGGAGTTGACCAGTGACAATGACCGCCTGCGCAAGCGGGTGGAACAGCTGAGCCGTGAACTGGACACGC
TGCGGGGTATCTTCCGCCAGCTGCCTGAGAGCTCCTTGGTCAAGGCCATGGGCAACTGCGCGTGAGGCGC
GCGGATCCACCGGATCTAGATAACTGATCATAATCAGCCATACCACA
