>Addgene plasmid #55469 | mTFP1-CEBPA237-C-4 | addgene partial sequence | sequence record 136801 | SV40pA-R 5'-GAAATTTGTGATGCTATTGC-3'
ATAACAGTTAACAACAACAATTGCATTCATTTTATGTTTCAGGTTCAGGGGGAGGTGTGGGAGGTTTTTT
AAAGCAAGTAAAACCTCTACAAATGTGGTATGGCTGATTATGATCAGTTATCTAGATCCGGTGGATCCGC
GCGCCTCACGCGCAGTTGCCCATGGCCTTGACCAAGGAGCTCTCAGGCAGCTGGCGGAAGATACCCCGCA
GCGTGTCCAGTTCACGGCTCAGCTGTTCCACCCGCTTGCGCAGGCGGTCATTGTCACTGGTCAACTCCAA
CACCTTCTGCTGCGTCTCCACGTTGCGCTGTTTGGCTTTATCTCGGCTCTTGCGCACCGCGATGTTGTTG
CGTTCCCGCCGTACCCGGTACTCGTTGCTGTTCTTATCCACCGACTTCTTGGCCTTGCCCGCGCCGGCCC
CGCCGCCGCCGCCGCCGCCGGTGCGGAGGTCGGGGTGCGGACCAGCCAAGCCCTTGAGCGAGCCCCCGGG
GCCCGGCAGGCCCGCAGCACCCATTGCAGGTCCGGACTTGTACAGCTCGTCCATGCCGTCGGTGGAGTTG
CGGGCCACGGCGCTCTCGTAAACGGTCACCTTGTTGTAGTCCTTGTCGTGGTTCAGGATCTCGATGCGGT
GGTCCACAAAGTGATAGTCGGGCAGCTTCACCGCCTTCTTGGCCCTGTAGATGGTCTTGAAGTCAACGCG
GTGGTGGCCGCCGCCCTCCAGCAGCAGCTTGTGCTTGACGTCGCCCTT
