[The description below was written by a language model from this plasmid's Addgene catalogue record.]
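Description:
mTFP1-CEBPA237-C-4 is a mammalian expression plasmid built on the mTFP1-C1 backbone (about 4.75 kb without insert), a C1-style fluorescent protein fusion vector. It is maintained in E. coli as a high-copy plasmid under kanamycin selection, and it carries a neomycin resistance marker that allows G418 selection of transfected mammalian cells. No feature table accompanies the record, so the origins of replication and the exact layout of the marker cassette are not stated. The use of an SV40 polyA reverse sequencing primer suggests that an SV40 polyadenylation signal lies downstream of the coding region.

The payload is rat (R. norvegicus) CEBPA, which encodes the transcription factor CCAAT/enhancer-binding protein alpha. It is expressed from the CMV promoter as a fusion with mTFP1 at its N terminus, the tag being supplied by the backbone. mTFP1 is a monomeric teal fluorescent protein derived from a Clavularia cyan fluorescent protein, and the record lists excitation at 462 nm and emission at 492 nm. The "237" in the name may indicate a partial CEBPA fragment and the "C-4" may refer to the fusion orientation and linker length, but the record does not define either term or give the insert size or cloning method.

The stated localization is the nucleus, which fits a DNA-binding transcription factor. The construct therefore serves as a nuclear localization marker for live- or fixed-cell fluorescence imaging. It is one of a set of fusions used to show how mTFP1 performs as a tag in different subcellular compartments.
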