Addgene plasmid #55469: mTFP1-CEBPA237-C-4
Purpose: Localization: Nucleus, Excitation: 462, Emission: 492
Depositing lab: Michael Davidson. Depositing organization: Florida State University, Tallahassee. Publication: Hue-shifted monomeric variants of Clavularia cyan fluorescent protein: identification of the molecular determinants of color and applications in fluorescence imaging. Ai HW, Olenych SG, Wong P, Davidson MW, Campbell RE. BMC Biol. 2008 Mar 6;6:13. doi: 10.1186/1741-7007-6-13. PubMed 18325109.
Backbone
  Vector backbone: mTFP1-C1
  Backbone size w/o insert (bp): 4750
  Vector type: Mammalian Expression
  Selectable markers: Neomycin (select with G418)
Growth in bacteria
  Bacterial resistance: Kanamycin, 50 μg/mL
  Growth temperature: 37°C
  Growth strain: DH5alpha
  Copy number: High Copy
Gene/Insert
  Gene/Insert name: CEBPA (alt name: NM_012524.3)
  Species: R. norvegicus (rat)
  Promoter: CMV
  Tag / fusion protein: mTFP1 (N terminal on backbone)
  Cloning method: Unknown
  Sequencing primers: 5′ CMV-F; 3′ SV40pA-R
Terms and licenses: Academic/Nonprofit Terms; Industry Terms: Not Available to Industry
Depositor comments: . Excitation = 462; Emission = 492
How to cite: mTFP1-CEBPA237-C-4 was a gift from Michael Davidson (Addgene plasmid # 55469 ; http://n2t.net/addgene:55469 ; RRID:Addgene_55469)
